>Addgene plasmid #214452 | p663-UBC-ER-miniTurbo-V5_IDG-K | addgene full sequence | sequence record 423209 | Addgene NGS Result
AGGTGGCACTTTTCGGGGAAATGTGCGCGGAACCCCTATTTGTTTATTTTTCTAAATACATTCAAATATG
TATCCGCTCATGAGACAATAACCCTGATAAATGCTTCAATAATATTGAAAAAGGAAGAGTATGAGTATTC
AACATTTCCGTGTCGCCCTTATTCCCTTTTTTGCGGCATTTTGCCTTCCTGTTTTTGCTCACCCAGAAAC
GCTGGTGAAAGTAAAAGATGCTGAAGATCAGTTGGGTGCACGAGTGGGTTACATCGAACTGGATCTCAAC
AGCGGTAAGATCCTTGAGAGTTTTCGCCCCGAAGAACGTTTTCCAATGATGAGCACTTTTAAAGTTCTGC
TATGTGGCGCGGTATTATCCCGTATTGACGCCGGGCAAGAGCAACTCGGTCGCCGCATACACTATTCTCA
GAATGACTTGGTTGAGTACTCACCAGTCACAGAAAAGCATCTTACGGATGGCATGACAGTAAGAGAATTA
TGCAGTGCTGCCATAACCATGAGTGATAACACTGCGGCCAACTTACTTCTGACAACGATCGGAGGACCGA
AGGAGCTAACCGCTTTTTTGCACAACATGGGGGATCATGTAACTCGCCTTGATCGTTGGGAACCGGAGCT
GAATGAAGCCATACCAAACGACGAGCGTGACACCACGATGCCTGTAGCAATGGCAACAACGTTGCGCAAA
CTATTAACTGGCGAACTACTTACTCTAGCTTCCCGGCAACAATTAATAGACTGGATGGAGGCGGATAAAG
TTGCAGGACCACTTCTGCGCTCGGCCCTTCCGGCTGGCTGGTTTATTGCTGATAAATCTGGAGCCGGTGA
GCGTGGGTCTCGCGGTATCATTGCAGCACTGGGGCCAGATGGTAAGCCCTCCCGTATCGTAGTTATCTAC
ACGACGGGGAGTCAGGCAACTATGGATGAACGAAATAGACAGATCGCTGAGATAGGTGCCTCACTGATTA
AGCATTGGTAACTGTCAGACCAAGTTTACTCATATATACTTTAGATTGATTTAAAACTTCATTTTTAATT
TAAAAGGATCTAGGTGAAGATCCTTTTTGATAATCTCATGACCAAAATCCCTTAACGTGAGTTTTCGTTC
CACTGAGCGTCAGACCCCGTAGAAAAGATCAAAGGATCTTCTTGAGATCCTTTTTTTCTGCGCGTAATCT
GCTGCTTGCAAACAAAAAAACCACCGCTACCAGCGGTGGTTTGTTTGCCGGATCAAGAGCTACCAACTCT
TTTTCCGAAGGTAACTGGCTTCAGCAGAGCGCAGATACCAAATACTGTTCTTCTAGTGTAGCCGTAGTTA
GGCCACCACTTCAAGAACTCTGTAGCACCGCCTACATACCTCGCTCTGCTAATCCTGTTACCAGTGGCTG
CTGCCAGTGGCGATAAGTCGTGTCTTACCGGGTTGGACTCAAGACGATAGTTACCGGATAAGGCGCAGCG
GTCGGGCTGAACGGGGGGTTCGTGCACACAGCCCAGCTTGGAGCGAACGACCTACACCGAACTGAGATAC
CTACAGCGTGAGCTATGAGAAAGCGCCACGCTTCCCGAAGGGAGAAAGGCGGACAGGTATCCGGTAAGCG
GCAGGGTCGGAACAGGAGAGCGCACGAGGGAGCTTCCAGGGGGAAACGCCTGGTATCTTTATAGTCCTGT
CGGGTTTCGCCACCTCTGACTTGAGCGTCGATTTTTGTGATGCTCGTCAGGGGGGCGGAGCCTATGGAAA
AACGCCAGCAACGCGGCCTTTTTACGGTTCCTGGCCTTTTGCTGGCCTTTTGCTCACATGTTCTTTCCTG
CGTTATCCCCTGATTCTGTGGATAACCGTATTACCGCCTTTGAGTGAGCTGATACCGCTCGCCGCAGCCG
AACGACCGAGCGCAGCGAGTCAGTGAGCGAGGAAGCGGAAGAGCGCCCAATACGCAAACCGCCTCTCCCC
GCGCGTTGGCCGATTCATTAATGCAGCTGGCACGACAGGTTTCCCGACTGGAAAGCGGGCAGTGAGCGCA
ACGCAATTAATGTGAGTTAGCTCACTCATTAGGCACCCCAGGCTTTACACTTTATGCTTCCGGCTCGTAT
GTTGTGTGGAATTGTGAGCGGATAACAATTTCACACAGGAAACAGCTATGACCATGATTACGCCAAGCGC
GCAATTAACCCTCACTAAAGGGAACAAAAGCTGGAGCTGCAAGCTTAATGTAGTCTTATGCAATACTCTT
GTAGTCTTGCAACATGGTAACGATGAGTTAGCAACATGCCTTACAAGGAGAGAAAAAGCACCGTGCATGC
CGATTGGTGGAAGTAAGGTGGTACGATCGTGCCTTATTAGGAAGGCAACAGACGGGTCTGACATGGATTG
GACGAACCACTGAATTGCCGCATTGCAGAGATATTGTATTTAAGTGCCTAGCTCGATACATAAACGGGTC
TCTCTGGTTAGACCAGATCTGAGCCTGGGAGCTCTCTGGCTAACTAGGGAACCCACTGCTTAAGCCTCAA
TAAAGCTTGCCTTGAGTGCTTCAAGTAGTGTGTGCCCGTCTGTTGTGTGACTCTGGTAACTAGAGATCCC
TCAGACCCTTTTAGTCAGTGTGGAAAATCTCTAGCAGTGGCGCCCGAACAGGGACTTGAAAGCGAAAGGG
AAACCAGAGGAGCTCTCTCGACGCAGGACTCGGCTTGCTGAAGCGCGCACGGCAAGAGGCGAGGGGCGGC
GACTGGTGAGTACGCCAAAAATTTTGACTAGCGGAGGCTAGAAGGAGAGAGATGGGTGCGAGAGCGTCAG
TATTAAGCGGGGGAGAATTAGATCGCGATGGGAAAAAATTCGGTTAAGGCCAGGGGGAAAGAAAAAATAT
AAATTAAAACATATAGTATGGGCAAGCAGGGAGCTAGAACGATTCGCAGTTAATCCTGGCCTGTTAGAAA
CATCAGAAGGCTGTAGACAAATACTGGGACAGCTACAACCATCCCTTCAGACAGGATCAGAAGAACTTAG
ATCATTATATAATACAGTAGCAACCCTCTATTGTGTGCATCAAAGGATAGAGATAAAAGACACCAAGGAA
GCTTTAGACAAGATAGAGGAAGAGCAAAACAAAAGTAAGACCACCGCACAGCAAGCGGCCGCTGATCTTC
AGACCTGGAGGAGGAGATATGAGGGACAATTGGAGAAGTGAATTATATAAATATAAAGTAGTAAAAATTG
AACCATTAGGAGTAGCACCCACCAAGGCAAAGAGAAGAGTGGTGCAGAGAGAAAAAAGAGCAGTGGGAAT
AGGAGCTTTGTTCCTTGGGTTCTTGGGAGCAGCAGGAAGCACTATGGGCGCAGCGTCAATGACGCTGACG
GTACAGGCCAGACAATTATTGTCTGGTATAGTGCAGCAGCAGAACAATTTGCTGAGGGCTATTGAGGCGC
AACAGCATCTGTTGCAACTCACAGTCTGGGGCATCAAGCAGCTCCAGGCAAGAATCCTGGCTGTGGAAAG
ATACCTAAAGGATCAACAGCTCCTGGGGATTTGGGGTTGCTCTGGAAAACTCATTTGCACCACTGCTGTG
CCTTGGAATGCTAGTTGGAGTAATAAATCTCTGGAACAGATTTGGAATCACACGACCTGGATGGAGTGGG
ACAGAGAAATTAACAATTACACAAGCTTAATACACTCCTTAATTGAAGAATCGCAAAACCAGCAAGAAAA
GAATGAACAAGAATTATTGGAATTAGATAAATGGGCAAGTTTGTGGAATTGGTTTAACATAACAAATTGG
CTGTGGTATATAAAATTATTCATAATGATAGTAGGAGGCTTGGTAGGTTTAAGAATAGTTTTTGCTGTAC
TTTCTATAGTGAATAGAGTTAGGCAGGGATATTCACCATTATCGTTTCAGACCCACCTCCCAACCCCGAG
GGGACCCGACAGGCCCGAAGGAATAGAAGAAGAAGGTGGAGAGAGAGACAGAGACAGATCCATTCGATTA
GTGAACGGATCTCGACGGTATCGGTTAACTTTTAAAAGAAAAGGGGGGATTGGGGGGTACAGTGCAGGGG
AAAGAATAGTAGACATAATAGCAACAGACATACAAACTAAAGAATTACAAAAACAAATTACAAAATTCAA
AATTTTATCGTCCAGTGTGGTGGAATTCTGCAGATATCACAACTTTGTATAGAAAAGTTGGCCTCCGCGC
CGGGTTTTGGCGCCTCCCGCGGGCGCCCCCCTCCTCACGGCGAGCGCTGCCACGTCAGACGAAGGGCGCA
GCGAGCGTCCTGATCCTTCCGCCCGGACGCTCAGGACAGCGGCCCGCTGCTCATAAGACTCGGCCTTAGA
ACCCCAGTATCAGCAGAAGGACATTTTAGGACGGGACTTGGGTGACTCTAGGGCACTGGTTTTCTTTCCA
GAGAGCGGAACAGGCGAGGAAAAGTAGTCCCTTCTCGGCGATTCTGCGGAGGGATCTCCGTGGGGCGGTG
AACGCCGATGATTATATAAGGACGCGCCGGGTGTGGCACAGCTAGTTCCGTCGCAGCCGGGATTTGGGTC
GCGGTTCTTGTTTGTGGATCGCTGTGATCGTCACTTGGTGAGTAGCGGGCTGCTGGGCTGGCCGGGGCTT
TCGTGGCCGCCGGGCCGCTCGGTGGGACGGAAGCGTGTGGAGAGACCGCCAAGGGCTGTAGTCTGGGTCC
GCGAGCAAGGTTGCCCTGAACTGGGGGTTGGGGGGAGCGCAGCAAAATGGCGGCTGTTCCCGAGTCTTGA
ATGGAAGACGCTTGTGAGGCGGGCTGTGAGGTCGTTGAAACAAGGTGGGGGGCATGGTGGGCGGCAAGAA
CCCAAGGTCTTGAGGCCTTCGCTAATGCGGGAAAGCTCTTATTCGGGTGAGATGGGCTGGGGCACCATCT
GGGGACCCTGACGTGAAGTTTGTCACTGACTGGAGAACTCGGTTTGTCGTCTGTTGCGGGGGCGGCAGTT
ATGGCGGTGCCGTTGGGCAGTGCACCCGTACCTTTGGGAGCGCGCGCCCTCGTCGTGTCGTGACGTCACC
CGTTCTGTTGGCTTATAATGCAGGGTGGGGCCACCTGCCGGTAGGTGTGCGGTAGGCTTTTCTCCGTCGC
AGGACGCAGGGTTCGGGCCTAGGGTAGGCTCTCCTGAATCGACAGGCGCCGGACCTCTGGTGAGGGGAGG
GATAAGTGAGGCGTCAGTTTCTTTGGTCGGTTTTATGTACCTATCTTCTTAAGTAGCTGAAGCTCCGGTT
TTGAACTATGCGCTCGGGGTTGGCGAGTGTGTTTTGTGAAGTTTTTTAGGCACCTTTTGAAATGTAATCA
TTTGGGTCAATATGTAATTTTCAGTGTTAGACTAGTAAATTGTCCGCTAAATTCTGGCCGTTTTTGGCTT
TTTTGTTAGACGGCCAACTTTTGTATACAAAGTGGGAAGGAGATAGAACCATGGACCCTGTGGTCGTGCT
GGGGCTGTGCCTGAGCTGTCTGCTGCTGCTGAGCCTGTGGAAGCAGTCCTACGGAGGCGGGGGATCAGGA
AGCGGCGGCCGCGGATCAGGAAGCGGATCAGGAAGCGGATCAGGAAGCGGATCAGGAAGCGGATCAGGAA
TCCCGCTGCTGAACGCTAAACAGATTCTGGGACAGCTGGACGGCGGGAGCGTGGCAGTCCTGCCTGTGGT
CGACTCCACCAATCAGTACCTGCTGGATCGAATCGGCGAGCTGAAGAGTGGGGATGCTTGCATTGCAGAA
TATCAGCAGGCAGGGAGAGGAAGCAGAGGGAGGAAATGGTTCTCTCCTTTTGGAGCTAACCTGTACCTGA
GTATGTTTTGGCGCCTGAAGCGGGGACCAGCAGCAATCGGCCTGGGCCCGGTCATCGGAATTGTCATGGC
AGAAGCGCTGCGAAAGCTGGGAGCAGACAAGGTGCGAGTCAAATGGCCCAATGACCTGTATCTGCAGGAT
AGAAAGCTGGCAGGCATCCTGGTGGAGCTGGCCGGAATAACAGGCGATGCTGCACAGATCGTCATTGGCG
CCGGGATTAACGTGGCTATGAGGCGCGTGGAGGAAAGCGTGGTCAATCAGGGCTGGATCACACTGCAGGA
AGCAGGGATTAACCTGGACAGGAATACTCTGGCCGCTATGCTGATCCGAGAGCTGCGGGCAGCCCTGGAA
CTGTTCGAGCAGGAAGGCCTGGCTCCATATCTGTCACGGTGGGAGAAGCTGGATAACTTCATCAATAGAC
CCGTGAAGCTGATCATTGGGGACAAAGAGATTTTCGGGATTAGCCGGGGGATTGATAAACAGGGAGCCCT
GCTGCTGGAACAGGACGGAGTTATCAAACCCTGGATGGGCGGAGAAATCAGTCTGCGGTCTGCCGAAAAG
GCTAGCGGCAAGCCCATCCCCAACCCCCTGCTGGGCCTGGACAGCACCACAACTTTGTACAAAAAAGTTG
GCTAATTGAGTAAACCGAAGGCTACGTCCAGGAGCGCACCATCTTCTTCAAGGACGACGGCAACTACAAG
ACCCGCGCCGAGGTGAAGTTCGAGGGCGACACCCTGGTGAACCGCATCGAGCTGAAGGGCATCGACTTCA
AGGAGGACGGCAACATCCTGGGGTAATCAACTTTCTTGTACAAAGTTGTGATATCCAGCACAGTGGCGGC
CGCTCGACAATCAACCTCTGGATTACAAAATTTGTGAAAGATTGACTGGTATTCTTAACTATGTTGCTCC
TTTTACGCTATGTGGATACGCTGCTTTAATGCCTTTGTATCATGCTATTGCTTCCCGTATGGCTTTCATT
TTCTCCTCCTTGTATAAATCCTGGTTGCTGTCTCTTTATGAGGAGTTGTGGCCCGTTGTCAGGCAACGTG
GCGTGGTGTGCACTGTGTTTGCTGACGCAACCCCCACTGGTTGGGGCATTGCCACCACCTGTCAGCTCCT
TTCCGGGACTTTCGCTTTCCCCCTCCCTATTGCCACGGCGGAACTCATCGCCGCCTGCCTTGCCCGCTGC
TGGACAGGGGCTCGGCTGTTGGGCACTGACAATTCCGTGGTGTTGTCGGGGAAGCTGACGTCCTTTCCAT
GGCTGCTCGCCTGTGTTGCCACCTGGATTCTGCGCGGGACGTCCTTCTGCTACGTCCCTTCGGCCCTCAA
TCCAGCGGACCTTCCTTCCCGCGGCCTGCTGCCGGCTCTGCGGCCTCTTCCGCGTCTTCGCCTTCGCCCT
CAGACGAGTCGGATCTCCCTTTGGGCCGCCTCCCCGCCTGGAATTCTACCGGGTAGGGGAGGCGCTTTTC
CCAAGGCAGTCTGGAGCATGCGCTTTAGCAGCCCCGCTGGGCACTTGGCGCTACACAAGTGGCCTCTGGC
CTCGCACACATTCCACATCCACCGGTAGGCGCCAACCGGCTCCGTTCTTTGGTGGCCCCTTCGCGCCACC
TTCTACTCCTCCCCTAGTCAGGAAGTTCCCCCCCGCCCCGCAGCTCGCGTCGTGCAGGACGTGACAAATG
GAAGTAGCACGTCTCACTAGTCTCGTGCAGATGGACAGCACCGCTGAGCAATGGAAGCGGGTAGGCCTTT
GGGGCAGCGGCCAATAGCAGCTTTGCTCCTTCGCTTTCTGGGCTCAGAGGCTGGGAAGGGGTGGGTCCGG
GGGCGGGCTCAGGGGCGGGCTCAGGGGCGGGGCGGGCGCCCGAAGGTCCTCCGGAGGCCCGGCATTCTGC
ACGCTTCAAAAGCGCACGTCTGCCGCGCTGTTCTCCTCTTCCTCATCTCCGGGCCTTTCGACCTGCAGCC
CAAGCTTACCATGACCGAGTACAAGCCCACGGTGCGCCTCGCCACCCGCGACGACGTCCCCAGGGCCGTA
CGCACCCTCGCCGCCGCGTTCGCCGACTACCCCGCCACGCGCCACACCGTCGATCCGGACCGCCACATCG
AGCGGGTCACCGAGCTGCAAGAACTCTTCCTCACGCGCGTCGGGCTCGACATCGGCAAGGTGTGGGTCGC
GGACGACGGCGCCGCGGTGGCGGTCTGGACCACGCCGGAGAGCGTCGAAGCGGGGGCGGTGTTCGCCGAG
ATCGGCCCGCGCATGGCCGAGTTGAGCGGTTCCCGGCTGGCCGCGCAGCAACAGATGGAAGGCCTCCTGG
CGCCGCACCGGCCCAAGGAGCCCGCGTGGTTCCTGGCCACCGTCGGCGTCTCGCCCGACCACCAGGGCAA
GGGTCTGGGCAGCGCCGTCGTGCTCCCCGGAGTGGAGGCGGCCGAGCGCGCCGGGGTGCCCGCCTTCCTG
GAGACCTCCGCGCCCCGCAACCTCCCCTTCTACGAGCGGCTCGGCTTCACCGTCACCGCCGACGTCGAGG
TGCCCGAAGGACCGCGCACCTGGTGCATGACCCGCAAGCCCGGTGCCTGACGCCCGCCCCACGACCCGCA
GCGCCCGACCGAAAGGAGCGCACGACCCCATGCATCTCGAGGGCCCGGTACCTTTAAGACCAATGACTTA
CAAGGCAGCTGTAGATCTTAGCCACTTTTTAAAAGAAAAGGGGGGACTGGAAGGGCTAGCTCACTCCCAA
CGAAGACAAGATCTGCTTTTTGCTTGTACTGGGTCTCTCTGGTTAGACCAGATCTGAGCCTGGGAGCTCT
CTGGCTAACTAGGGAACCCACTGCTTAAGCCTCAATAAAGCTTGCCTTGAGTGCTTCAAGTAGTGTGTGC
CCGTCTGTTGTGTGACTCTGGTAACTAGAGATCCCTCAGACCCTTTTAGTCAGTGTGGAAAATCTCTAGC
AGTAGTAGTTCATGTCATCTTATTATTCAGTATTTATAACTTGCAAAGAAATGAATATCAGAGAGTGAGA
GGAACTTGTTTATTGCAGCTTATAATGGTTACAAATAAAGCAATAGCATCACAAATTTCACAAATAAAGC
ATTTTTTTCACTGCATTCTAGTTGTGGTTTGTCCAAACTCATCAATGTATCTTATCATGTCTGGCTCTAG
CTATCCCGCCCCTAACTCCGCCCATCCCGCCCCTAACTCCGCCCAGTTCCGCCCATTCTCCGCCCCATGG
CTGACTAATTTTTTTTATTTATGCAGAGGCCGAGGCCGCCTCGGCCTCTGAGCTATTCCAGAAGTAGTGA
GGAGGCTTTTTTGGAGGCCTAGGGACGTACCCAATTCGCCCTATAGTGAGTCGTATTACGCGCGCTCACT
GGCCGTCGTTTTACAACGTCGTGACTGGGAAAACCCTGGCGTTACCCAACTTAATCGCCTTGCAGCACAT
CCCCCTTTCGCCAGCTGGCGTAATAGCGAAGAGGCCCGCACCGATCGCCCTTCCCAACAGTTGCGCAGCC
TGAATGGCGAATGGG
[124 nt withheld, positions 9326-9449]
C
[91 nt withheld, positions 9451-9541]
A
[49 nt withheld, positions 9543-9591]
CCTTTGACGTTGGAGTCCACGTTCTTT
[37 nt withheld, positions 9619-9655]
ACCCTATCTCGGTCTATTCTTTTGATTTATAAGGGATTTTGCCGATTTCGGCCTATTGGTTAAAAAATGA
GCTGATTTAACAAAAATTTAACGCGAATTTTAACAAAATATTAACGCTTACAATTT
Features (pLannotate 1.2.2; 33 found; start..end, strand, type, name):
     26..130     +  promoter       AmpR promoter: bla
    131..991     +  CDS            AmpR: β-lactamase; bla; confers resistance to ampicillin, carbenicillin, and related antibiotics
   1162..1750    +  rep_origin     ori: high-copy-number ColE1/pMB1/pBR322/pUC origin of replication
   1933..2025    +  CDS            lacI (fragment): lac repressor; lacI; The lac repressor binds to the lac operator to inhibit transcription in E. coli. This inhibition can be relieved by adding lactose or isopropyl-β-D-thiogalactopyranoside (IPTG).
   2038..2059    +  protein_bind   CAP binding site: CAP binding activates transcription in the presence of cAMP. E. coli catabolite activator protein
   2074..2104    +  promoter       lac promoter: promoter for the E. coli lac operon
   2112..2128    +  protein_bind   lac operator: The lac repressor binds to the lac operator to inhibit transcription in E. coli. This inhibition can be relieved by adding lactose or isopropyl-β-D-thiogalactopyranoside (IPTG). lac repressor encoded by lacI
   2173..2191    +  promoter       T3 promoter: promoter for bacteriophage T3 RNA polymerase
   2219..2445    +  promoter       RSV promoter: Rous sarcoma virus enhancer/promoter
   2446..2626    +  LTR            5' LTR (truncated): truncated 5' long terminal repeat (LTR) from HIV-1
   2673..2798    +  misc_feature   HIV-1 Ψ: packaging signal of human immunodeficiency virus type 1
   2782..3145    +  CDS            HIV-1 gag (fragment): gag protein from human immunodeficiency virus 1; gag
   3291..3524    +  misc_feature   RRE: The Rev response element (RRE) of HIV-1 allows for Rev-dependent mRNA export from the nucleus to the cytoplasm.
   3901..4001    +  CDS            Rev (fragment): human immunodeficiency virus 1 (HIV-1) Rev protein; rev; enhances nuclear export of unspliced and incompletely spliced viral mRNAs
   4020..4136    +  misc_feature   cPPT/CTS: central polypurine tract and central termination sequence of HIV-1
   4170..4190    +  protein_bind   attB4: mutant version of attB; core recombination site for the Gateway® BP reaction BP Clonase™
   4190..5401    +  promoter       UbC promoter: human ubiquitin C promoter
   5405..5423    -  protein_bind   attB5 (fragment): mutant version of attB; core recombination site for the Gateway® BP reaction BP Clonase™
   5441..5521    +  CDS            CYP2C1 (fragment): CP2C1_RABIT - Experimental evidence at protein level: Swiss-Prot protein existence level 1. Cytochromes P450 are a group of heme-thiolate monooxygenases. In liver microsomes, this enzyme is involved in an NADPH-dependent electron transport pathway. It oxidizes a variety of structurally unrelated compounds, including steroids, fatty acids, and xenobiotics. From Oryctolagus cuniculus (Rabbit).
   5600..6370    +  CDS            miniTurbo: N-terminally truncated mutant of the E. coli biotin ligase BioID engineered for improved catalytic efficiency (Branon et al., 2018)
   6420..6437    +  protein_bind   attL1 (fragment): mutant version of attL; recombination site for the Gateway® LR reaction LR Clonase™
   6455..6603    +  CDS            VN155(I152L) (fragment): improved N-terminal fragment of mVenus for use in bimolecular fluorescence complementation (BiFC) (Kodama and Hu, 2010)
   6611..6628    -  protein_bind   attL2 (fragment): mutant version of attL; recombination site for the Gateway® LR reaction LR Clonase™
   6659..7247    +  misc_feature   WPRE: woodchuck hepatitis virus posttranscriptional regulatory element
   7261..7760    +  promoter       PGK promoter: mouse phosphoglycerate kinase 1 promoter
   7781..8380    +  CDS            PuroR: puromycin N-acetyltransferase; pac from Streptomyces alboniger; confers resistance to puromycin
   8448..8585    +  CDS            nef (fragment): NEF_HV1LA - Experimental evidence at protein level: Swiss-Prot protein existence level 1. Extracellular Nef protein targets CD4(+) T-lymphocytes for apoptosis by interacting with CXCR4 surface receptors. From Human immunodeficiency virus type 1 group M subtype B (isolate Lai) (HIV-1).
   8571..8751    +  LTR            5' LTR (truncated): truncated 5' long terminal repeat (LTR) from HIV-1
   8823..8944    +  polyA_signal   SV40 poly(A) signal: SV40 polyadenylation signal
   8984..9119    +  rep_origin     SV40 ori: SV40 origin of replication
   9140..9158    -  promoter       T7 promoter: promoter for bacteriophage T7 RNA polymerase
   9166..9321    +  CDS            lacZα (fragment): LacZα fragment of β-galactosidase; lacZ fragment
   9326..9754    +  rep_origin     f1 ori (sequence partly withheld): f1 bacteriophage origin of replication; arrow indicates direction of (+) strand synthesis
