[The description below was written by a language model from this plasmid's Addgene catalogue record and pLannotate feature annotations shown in this document.]
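Description:
p663-UBC-ER-miniTurbo-V5_IDG-K is a lentiviral mammalian expression plasmid built on the pDest663 Gateway backbone by multisite Gateway recombination. It is propagated in E. coli under ampicillin selection (AmpR with its bla promoter) from a ColE1/pUC-type origin, although the catalogue lists it as low copy. An f1 origin and an SV40 origin are also present. The viral portion has a third-generation layout. An RSV promoter drives a truncated HIV-1 5' LTR, followed by the Ψ packaging signal with a gag fragment, the RRE for Rev-dependent export of the genomic RNA, and the cPPT/CTS. A truncated 3' LTR and an SV40 poly(A) signal close the cassette.

Between residual att sites, the human ubiquitin C promoter drives the payload. A short N-terminal fragment annotated as rabbit CYP2C1, presumably the endoplasmic reticulum targeting sequence given the construct's name, is fused to miniTurbo, the truncated engineered E. coli biotin ligase used for rapid proximity labelling. The catalogue specifies a C-terminal V5 epitope, but the feature table does not annotate one. Instead it shows a short match to an mVenus N-terminal fragment between att remnants downstream of miniTurbo, whose role the record does not explain. A WPRE follows to enhance transcript expression, and a separate mouse PGK promoter drives puromycin N-acetyltransferase for selecting transduced cells.

The construct was made within a programme studying understudied kinases. It serves as an ER-localised control bait for proximity-dependent biotinylation proteomics, giving a compartment-specific background against which kinase–miniTurbo fusion networks can be compared.
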