Addgene plasmid #214452: p663-UBC-ER-miniTurbo-V5_IDG-K
Purpose: Gateway destination clone of ER-miniTurbo (endoplasmic reticulum control) tagged with C-terminal V5 for generating protein-proximity networks using proximity-dependent biotinylation proteomics
Depositing lab: Ben Major. Depositing organization: Washington University in Saint Louis.
Backbone
  Vector backbone: pDest663
  Backbone manufacturer: PEL
  Backbone size w/o insert (bp): 9019
  Vector type: Mammalian Expression, Lentiviral ; Gateway Destination
  Selectable markers: Puromycin
Growth in bacteria
  Bacterial resistance: Ampicillin, 100 μg/mL
  Growth temperature: 30°C
  Growth strain: DH10B
  Copy number: Low Copy
Gene/Insert
  Gene/Insert name: ER-miniTurbo-V5 (alt name: ER-miniTurbo)
  Species: Other
  Promoter: Ubiquitin
  Tag / fusion protein: V5 (C terminal on insert)
  Cloning method: Gateway Cloning
Terms and licenses: Academic/Nonprofit Terms; Industry Terms: Not Available to Industry
Depositor comments: These plasmids were generated as part of the Illuminating the Druggable Genome (IDG) program sponsored by the NIH Common Fund. The goal of this program is to identify, gather, and distribute information and resources for proteins that currently are not well-studied yet belong to commonly drug-targeted protein families: protein kinases, non-olfactory G-protein coupled receptors (GPCRs), and ion channels. The IDG program is designed to develop fundamental research tools for understudied proteins, elucidate their function, and disseminate the IDG-related resources and data to the greater scientific community. These lentiviral gateway destination plasmids were generated, as part of the Kinase-Data and Resource Generating Center (DRGC), using the single fragment or multisite gateway cloning technology. They were used for generating proteomics-based protein-interaction and protein-proximity networks that can be accessed through the kinase-DRGC website https://darkkinome.org/. Each plasmid has either an N- or C-terminal fusion protein (Flag/ V5/V5-miniTurbo/V5-TurboID/miniTurbo-V5/TurboID-V5) tagged understudied kinase driven under either a CMV or Ubiquitin (UBC) promoter. All inserts in the pENTR plasmids used to generate the deposited destination plasmids were end-sequenced and insert size validated prior to multi-site gateway cloning. The combined insert size of the single fragment or three fragment destination plasmids were confirmed by restriction digestion (BsrGI, and EcoRV for pDest667; BsrGI, EcoRV, and BstZ17I for pDest663; and BsrGI for pHAGE) and all plasmids were partially sequenced to ensure in-frame ORFs and fusion tags.
How to cite: p663-UBC-ER-miniTurbo-V5_IDG-K was a gift from Ben Major (Addgene plasmid # 214452 ; http://n2t.net/addgene:214452 ; RRID:Addgene_214452)
